>Addgene plasmid #78589 | pRK-flag-GFP 1-10 tetra Cys | depositor partial sequence | sequence record 146687 | flag-GFP 1-10 tetra Cys
ATGGACTACAAGGACGACGATGACAAGGGGTCGACCATGGTTTCGAAAGGCGAGGAGCTGTTCACAGGCG
TGGTGCCAATCCTGGTGGAGCTGGACGGCGACGTGAACGGCCACAAATTCAGCGTGAGAGGCGAGGGCGA
GGGCGACGCCACAATCGGCAAACTGACACTGAAATTCATCTGCACAACAGGCAAACTGCCAGTGCCCTGG
CCAACACTAGTGACAACACTGACATACGGCGTGCAGTGCTTCAGCAGATATCCGGACCACATGAAAAGAC
ACGACTTCTTCAAAAGCGCCATGCCAGAGGGCTACGTGCAGGAGAGAACAATCAGCTTCAAAGACGACGG
CAAATACAAAACAAGAGCCGTGGTGAAATTCGAGGGCGACACACTGGTGAACAGAATCGAGCTGAAAGGC
ACAGACTTCAAAGAGGACGGCAACATCCTGGGCCACAAACTGGAGTACAACTTCAACAGCCACAACGTGT
ACATCACAGCCAACAAACAGAAAAACGGCATCAAAGCCAACTTCACAGTGAGACACAACGTGGAGGACGG
CAGCGTGCAGCTCGCCGACCACTACCAGCAGAACACACCAATCGGCGACGGCCCAGTGCTGCTGCCAGAC
AACCACTACCTGAGCACACAGACAGTGCTGAGCAAAGACCCAAACGAGAAAGGCAGCGGCGGCTGCTGCC
CTGGTTGCTGCTAA
