>Addgene plasmid #78589 | pRK-flag-GFP 1-10 tetra Cys | addgene partial sequence | sequence record 150040 | pRKpC3-R 5'-CCTACTCAGACAATGCGATGC-3'
AGTGGCACCTTCCAGGGTCAAGGAAGGCACGGGGGAGGGGCAAACAACAGATGGCTGGCAACTAGAAGGC
ACAGTCGAGGCTGATCAGCGAGCTCTAGCATTTAGGTGACACTATAGAATAGGGCCCTCTAGATGCATGC
TCGAGCGGCCGCTTAGCAGCAACCAGGGCAGCAGCCGCCGCTGCCTTTCTCGTTTGGGTCTTTGCTCAGC
ACTGTCTGTGTGCTCAGGTAGTGGTTGTCTGGCAGCAGCACTGGGCCGTCGCCGATTGGTGTGTTCTGCT
GGTAGTGGTCGGCGAGCTGCACGCTGCCGTCCTCCACGTTGTGTCTCACTGTGAAGTTGGCTTTGATGCC
GTTTTTCTGTTTGTTGGCTGTGATGTACACGTTGTGGCTGTTGAAGTTGTACTCCAGTTTGTGGCCCAGG
ATGTTGCCGTCCTCTTTGAAGTCTGTGCCTTTCAGCTCGATTCTGTTCACCAGTGTGTCGCCCTCGAATT
TCACCACGGCTCTTGTTTTGTATTTGCCGTCGTCTTTGAAGCTGATTGTTCTCTCCTGCACGTAGCCCTC
TGGCATGGCGCTTTTGAAGAAGTCGTGTCTTTTCATGTGGTCCGGATATCTGCTGAAGCACTGCACGCCG
TATGTCAGTGTTGTCACTAGTGTTGGCCAGGGCACTGGCAGTTTGCCTGTTGTGCAGATGAATTTCAGTG
TCAGTTTGCCGATTGTGGCGTCGCCCTCGCCCTCGCCTCTCACGCTGAATT
