>Addgene plasmid #78589 | pRK-flag-GFP 1-10 tetra Cys | addgene partial sequence | sequence record 150041 | CMV-F 5'-CGCAAATGGGCGGTAGGCGTG-3'
ACCGTCAGATCGCCTGGAGACGCCATCCACGCTGTTTTGACCTCCATAGAAGACACCGGGACCGATCCAG
CCTCCGCGGCCGGGAACGGTGCATTGGAACGCGGATTCCCCGTGCCAAGAGTGACGTAAGTACCGCCTAT
AGAGTCTATAGGCCCACCCCCTTGGCTTCGTTAGAACGCGGCTACAATTAATACATAACCTTATGTATCA
TACACATACGATTTAGGTGACACTATAGAATAACATCCACTTTGCCTTTCTCTCCACAGGTGTCCACTCC
CAGGTCCAACTGCACCTCGGTTCTAAGCTTGCCGCCATGGACTACAAGGACGACGATGACAAGGGGTCGA
CCATGGTTTCGAAAGGCGAGGAGCTGTTCACAGGCGTGGTGCCAATCCTGGTGGAGCTGGACGGCGACGT
GAACGGCCACAAATTCAGCGTGAGAGGCGAGGGCGAGGGCGACGCCACAATCGGCAAACTGACACTGAAA
TTCATCTGCACAACAGGCAAACTGCCAGTGCCCTGGCCAACACTAGTGACAACACTGACATACGGCGTGC
AGTGCTTCAGCAGATATCCGGACCACATGAAAAGACACGACTTCTTCAAAAGCGCCATGCCAGAGGGCTA
CGTGCAGGAGAGAACAATCAGCTTCAAAGACGACGGCAAATACAAAACAAGAGCCGTGGTGAAATTCGAG
GGCGACACACTGGTGAACAGAATCGAGCTGAAAGGCACAGACTTCAAAGAGGACGGCAACATCCTGGGCC
ACAAACTGGAGTACAACTTCAACAGCCACAACGTGTACATCACAGCCAACAAACAGAAAAACGGCATCAA
AGCCAACTTCACAGTGAGACACA
