[The description below was written by a language model from this plasmid's Addgene catalogue record.]
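Description:
pRK-flag-GFP 1-10 tetra Cys is a mammalian expression plasmid built on the pRK backbone, with a recorded total size of about 8 kb (roughly 7 kb of backbone plus a 714 bp insert). It is propagated in E. coli as a high-copy plasmid under ampicillin selection. The record also lists a neomycin marker, which allows G418 selection of transfected mammalian cells. No feature table is provided, so details such as the origin of replication, the polyadenylation signal and the promoter driving the neomycin marker are not stated.

The payload is a synthetic open reading frame encoding GFP 1-10, the large fragment of split GFP that comprises the first ten beta strands of the barrel. It is expressed from the CMV promoter and carries an N-terminal FLAG epitope supplied by the backbone. The name also indicates a tetracysteine motif, a short sequence of the kind generally used for labelling with biarsenical dyes, though its position within the fusion is not given. The GFP 1-10 coding sequence was PCR-amplified from a commercial vector, with the added tags introduced through the primers, and cloned between SalI and NotI sites, both of which remain intact.

GFP 1-10 is essentially non-fluorescent on its own and becomes fluorescent only when complemented by the short GFP11 strand carried on a partner protein. Constructs like this one are therefore typically used as the detector half of split-GFP complementation assays that report on protein localisation, topology or proximity. The FLAG tag allows immunodetection or immunoprecipitation of the fragment. The record itself gives the purpose only as expression of this fusion in mammalian cells, in connection with a study of unconventional secretion of misfolded proteins.
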