Addgene plasmid #78589: pRK-flag-GFP 1-10 tetra Cys
Purpose: Expression flag-GFP 1-10 tetra Cys in mammalian cells
Depositing lab: Yihong Ye. Depositing organization: National Institute of Diabetes & Digestive & Kidney Diseases (NIDDK). Publication: Unconventional secretion of misfolded proteins promotes adaptation to proteasome dysfunction in mammalian cells. Lee JG, Takahama S, Zhang G, Tomarev SI, Ye Y. Nat Cell Biol. 2016 Jul;18(7):765-76. doi: 10.1038/ncb3372. Epub 2016 Jun 13. PubMed 27295555.
Backbone
  Vector backbone: pRK
  Backbone size w/o insert (bp): 7000
  Total vector size (bp): 8000
  Vector type: Mammalian Expression
  Selectable markers: Neomycin (select with G418)
Growth in bacteria
  Bacterial resistance: Ampicillin, 100 μg/mL
  Growth temperature: 37°C
  Growth strain: DH5alpha
  Copy number: High Copy
Gene/Insert
  Gene/Insert name: flag-GFP 1-10 tetra Cys
  Species: Synthetic
  Insert size (bp): 714
  Promoter: CMV
  Tag / fusion protein: flag (N terminal on backbone)
  Cloning method: Restriction Enzyme; 5′ cloning site SalI (not destroyed); 3′ cloning site NotI (not destroyed)
  Sequencing primers: 5′ CGCAAATGGGCGGTAGGCGTG; 3′ CCTACTCAGACAATGCGATGC
Resource information
  A portion of this plasmid was derived from a plasmid made by: GFP1-10 was PCR complied from a commercial vector from Sandia Biotech and cloned into Dr. Ye’s pRK vector. The tagged were added in the primers.
Terms and licenses: Academic/Nonprofit Terms; Industry Terms: Not Available to Industry
How to cite: pRK-flag-GFP 1-10 tetra Cys was a gift from Yihong Ye (Addgene plasmid # 78589 ; http://n2t.net/addgene:78589 ; RRID:Addgene_78589)
